>Addgene plasmid #155087 | pLCKO_AAVS1_sgRNA_4 | addgene full sequence | sequence record 307982 | Addgene NGS Result
CCCGGGTTGCGCCTTTTCCAAGGCAGCCCTGGGTTTGCGCAGGGACGCGGCTGCTCTGGGCGTGGTTCCG
GGAAACGCAGCGGCGCCGACCCTGGGTCTCGCACATTCTTCACGTCCGTTCGCAGCGTCACCCGGATCTT
CGCCGCTACCCTTGTGGGCCCCCCGGCGACGCTTCCTGCTCCGCCCCTAAGTCGGGAAGGTTCCTTGCGG
TTCGCGGCGTGCCGGACGTGACAAACGGAAGCCGCACGTCTCACTAGTACCCTCGCAGACGGACAGCGCC
AGGGAGCAATGGCAGCGCGCCGACCGCGATGGGCTGTGGCCAATAGCGGCTGCTCAGCAGGGCGCGCCGA
GAGCAGCGGCCGGGAAGGGGCGGTGCGGGAGGCGGGGTGTGGGGCGGTAGTGTGGGCCCTGTTCCTGCCC
GCGCGGTGTTCCGCATTCTGCAAGCCTCCGGAGCGCACGTCGGCAGTCGGCTCCCTCGTTGACCGAATCA
CCGACCTCTCTCCCCAGGGGGATCCACCGGAGCTTACCATGACCGAGTACAAGCCCACGGTGCGCCTCGC
CACCCGCGACGACGTCCCCAGGGCCGTACGCACCCTCGCCGCCGCGTTCGCCGACTACCCCGCCACGCGC
CACACCGTCGATCCGGACCGCCACATCGAGCGGGTCACCGAGCTGCAAGAACTCTTCCTCACGCGCGTCG
GGCTCGACATCGGCAAGGTGTGGGTCGCGGACGACGGCGCCGCCGTGGCGGTCTGGACCACGCCGGAGAG
CGTCGAAGCGGGGGCGGTGTTCGCCGAGATCGGCCCGCGCATGGCCGAGTTGAGCGGTTCCCGGCTGGCC
GCGCAGCAACAGATGGAAGGCCTCCTGGCGCCGCACCGGCCCAAGGAGCCCGCGTGGTTCCTGGCCACCG
TCGGCGTCTCGCCCGACCACCAGGGCAAGGGTCTGGGCAGCGCCGTCGTGCTCCCCGGAGTGGAGGCGGC
CGAGCGCGCCGGGGTGCCCGCCTTCCTGGAGACCTCCGCGCCCCGCAACCTCCCCTTCTACGAGCGGCTC
GGCTTCACCGTCACCGCCGACGTCGAGGTGCCCGAAGGACCGCGCACCTGGTGCATGACCCGCAAGCCCG
GTGCCTGAACGCGTTAAGTCGACAATCAACCTCTGGATTACAAAATTTGTGAAAGATTGACTGGTATTCT
TAACTATGTTGCTCCTTTTACGCTATGTGGATACGCTGCTTTAATGCCTTTGTATCATGCTATTGCTTCC
CGTATGGCTTTCATTTTCTCCTCCTTGTATAAATCCTGGTTGCTGTCTCTTTATGAGGAGTTGTGGCCCG
TTGTCAGGCAACGTGGCGTGGTGTGCACTGTGTTTGCTGACGCAACCCCCACTGGTTGGGGCATTGCCAC
CACCTGTCAGCTCCTTTCCGGGACTTTCGCTTTCCCCCTCCCTATTGCCACGGCGGAACTCATCGCCGCC
TGCCTTGCCCGCTGCTGGACAGGGGCTCGGCTGTTGGGCACTGACAATTCCGTGGTGTTGTCGGGGAAAT
CATCGTCCTTTCCTTGGCTGCTCGCCTGTGTTGCCACCTGGATTCTGCGCGGGACGTCCTTCTGCTACGT
CCCTTCGGCCCTCAATCCAGCGGACCTTCCTTCCCGCGGCCTGCTGCCGGCTCTGCGGCCTCTTCCGCGT
CTTCGCCTTCGCCCTCAGACGAGTCGGATCTCCCTTTGGGCCGCCTCCCCGCGTCGACTTTAAGACCAAT
GACTTACAAGGCAGCTGTAGATCTTAGCCACTTTTTAAAAGAAAAGGGGGGACTGGAAGGGCTAATTCAC
TCCCAACGAAGACAAGATCTGCTTTTTGCTTGTACTGGGTCTCTCTGGTTAGACCAGATCTGAGCCTGGG
AGCTCTCTGGCTAACTAGGGAACCCACTGCTTAAGCCTCAATAAAGCTTGCCTTGAGTGCTTCAAGTAGT
GTGTGCCCGTCTGTTGTGTGACTCTGGTAACTAGAGATCCCTCAGACCCTTTTAGTCAGTGTGGAAAATC
TCTAGCAGTACGTATAGTAGTTCATGTCATCTTATTATTCAGTATTTATAACTTGCAAAGAAATGAATAT
CAGAGAGTGAGAGGAACTTGTTTATTGCAGCTTATAATGGTTACAAATAAAGCAATAGCATCACAAATTT
CACAAATAAAGCATTTTTTTCACTGCATTCTAGTTGTGGTTTGTCCAAACTCATCAATGTATCTTATCAT
GTCTGGCTCTAGCTATCCCGCCCCTAACTCCGCCCATCCCGCCCCTAACTCCGCCCAGTTCCGCCCATTC
TCCGCCCCATGGCTGACTAATTTTTTTTATTTATGCAGAGGCCGAGGCCGCCTCGGCCTCTGAGCTATTC
CAGAAGTAGTGAGGAGGCTTTTTTGGAGGCCTAGGGACGTACCCAATTCGCCCTATAGTGAGTCGTATTA
CGCGCGCTCACTGGCCGTCGTTTTACAACGTCGTGACTGGGAAAACCCTGGCGTTACCCAACTTAATCGC
CTTGCAGCACATCCCCCTTTCGCCAGCTGGCGTAATAGCGAAGAGGCCCGCACCGATCGCCCTTCCCAAC
AGTTGCGCAGCCTGAATGGCGAATGGG
[124 nt withheld, positions 2618-2741]
C
[91 nt withheld, positions 2743-2833]
A
[49 nt withheld, positions 2835-2883]
CCTTTGACGTTGGAGTCCACGTTCTTT
[37 nt withheld, positions 2911-2947]
ACCCTATCTCGGTCTATTCTTTTGATTTATAAGGGATTTTGCCGATTTCGGCCTATTGGTTAAAAAATGA
GCTGATTTAACAAAAATTTAACGCGAATTTTAACAAAATATTAACGCTTACAATTTAGGTGGCACTTTTC
GGGGAAATGTGCGCGGAACCCCTATTTGTTTATTTTTCTAAATACATTCAAATATGTATCCGCTCATGAG
ACAATAACCCTGATAAATGCTTCAATAATATTGAAAAAGGAAGAGTATGAGTATTCAACATTTCCGTGTC
GCCCTTATTCCCTTTTTTGCGGCATTTTGCCTTCCTGTTTTTGCTCACCCAGAAACGCTGGTGAAAGTAA
AAGATGCTGAAGATCAGTTGGGTGCACGAGTGGGTTACATCGAACTGGATCTCAACAGCGGTAAGATCCT
TGAGAGTTTTCGCCCCGAAGAACGTTTTCCAATGATGAGCACTTTTAAAGTTCTGCTATGTGGCGCGGTA
TTATCCCGTATTGACGCCGGGCAAGAGCAACTCGGTCGCCGCATACACTATTCTCAGAATGACTTGGTTG
AGTACTCACCAGTCACAGAAAAGCATCTTACGGATGGCATGACAGTAAGAGAATTATGCAGTGCTGCCAT
AACCATGAGTGATAACACTGCGGCCAACTTACTTCTGACAACGATCGGAGGACCGAAGGAGCTAACCGCT
TTTTTGCACAACATGGGGGATCATGTAACTCGCCTTGATCGTTGGGAACCGGAGCTGAATGAAGCCATAC
CAAACGACGAGCGTGACACCACGATGCCTGTAGCAATGGCAACAACGTTGCGCAAACTATTAACTGGCGA
ACTACTTACTCTAGCTTCCCGGCAACAATTAATAGACTGGATGGAGGCGGATAAAGTTGCAGGACCACTT
CTGCGCTCGGCCCTTCCGGCTGGCTGGTTTATTGCTGATAAATCTGGAGCCGGTGAGCGTGGGTCTCGCG
GTATCATTGCAGCACTGGGGCCAGATGGTAAGCCCTCCCGTATCGTAGTTATCTACACGACGGGGAGTCA
GGCAACTATGGATGAACGAAATAGACAGATCGCTGAGATAGGTGCCTCACTGATTAAGCATTGGTAACTG
TCAGACCAAGTTTACTCATATATACTTTAGATTGATTTAAAACTTCATTTTTAATTTAAAAGGATCTAGG
TGAAGATCCTTTTTGATAATCTCATGACCAAAATCCCTTAACGTGAGTTTTCGTTCCACTGAGCGTCAGA
CCCCGTAGAAAAGATCAAAGGATCTTCTTGAGATCCTTTTTTTCTGCGCGTAATCTGCTGCTTGCAAACA
AAAAAACCACCGCTACCAGCGGTGGTTTGTTTGCCGGATCAAGAGCTACCAACTCTTTTTCCGAAGGTAA
CTGGCTTCAGCAGAGCGCAGATACCAAATACTGTTCTTCTAGTGTAGCCGTAGTTAGGCCACCACTTCAA
GAACTCTGTAGCACCGCCTACATACCTCGCTCTGCTAATCCTGTTACCAGTGGCTGCTGCCAGTGGCGAT
AAGTCGTGTCTTACCGGGTTGGACTCAAGACGATAGTTACCGGATAAGGCGCAGCGGTCGGGCTGAACGG
GGGGTTCGTGCACACAGCCCAGCTTGGAGCGAACGACCTACACCGAACTGAGATACCTACAGCGTGAGCT
ATGAGAAAGCGCCACGCTTCCCGAAGGGAGAAAGGCGGACAGGTATCCGGTAAGCGGCAGGGTCGGAACA
GGAGAGCGCACGAGGGAGCTTCCAGGGGGAAACGCCTGGTATCTTTATAGTCCTGTCGGGTTTCGCCACC
TCTGACTTGAGCGTCGATTTTTGTGATGCTCGTCAGGGGGGCGGAGCCTATGGAAAAACGCCAGCAACGC
GGCCTTTTTACGGTTCCTGGCCTTTTGCTGGCCTTTTGCTCACATGTTCTTTCCTGCGTTATCCCCTGAT
TCTGTGGATAACCGTATTACCGCCTTTGAGTGAGCTGATACCGCTCGCCGCAGCCGAACGACCGAGCGCA
GCGAGTCAGTGAGCGAGGAAGCGGAAGAGCGCCCAATACGCAAACCGCCTCTCCCCGCGCGTTGGCCGAT
TCATTAATGCAGCTGGCACGACAGGTTTCCCGACTGGAAAGCGGGCAGTGAGCGCAACGCAATTAATGTG
AGTTAGCTCACTCATTAGGCACCCCAGGCTTTACACTTTATGCTTCCGGCTCGTATGTTGTGTGGAATTG
TGAGCGGATAACAATTTCACACAGGAAACAGCTATGACCATGATTACGCCAAGCGCGCAATTAACCCTCA
CTAAAGGGAACAAAAGCTGGAGCTGCAAGCTTAATGTAGTCTTATGCAATACTCTTGTAGTCTTGCAACA
TGGTAACGATGAGTTAGCAACATGCCTTACAAGGAGAGAAAAAGCACCGTGCATGCCGATTGGTGGAAGT
AAGGTGGTACGATCGTGCCTTATTAGGAAGGCAACAGACGGGTCTGACATGGATTGGACGAACCACTGAA
TTGCCGCATTGCAGAGATATTGTATTTAAGTGCCTAGCTCGATACATAAACGGGTCTCTCTGGTTAGACC
AGATCTGAGCCTGGGAGCTCTCTGGCTAACTAGGGAACCCACTGCTTAAGCCTCAATAAAGCTTGCCTTG
AGTGCTTCAAGTAGTGTGTGCCCGTCTGTTGTGTGACTCTGGTAACTAGAGATCCCTCAGACCCTTTTAG
TCAGTGTGGAAAATCTCTAGCAGTGGCGCCCGAACAGGGACTTGAAAGCGAAAGGGAAACCAGAGGAGCT
CTCTCGACGCAGGACTCGGCTTGCTGAAGCGCGCACGGCAAGAGGCGAGGGGCGGCGACTGGTGAGTACG
CCAAAAATTTTGACTAGCGGAGGCTAGAAGGAGAGAGATGGGTGCGAGAGCGTCAGTATTAAGCGGGGGA
GAATTAGATCGCGATGGGAAAAAATTCGGTTAAGGCCAGGGGGAAAGAAAAAATATAAATTAAAACATAT
AGTATGGGCAAGCAGGGAGCTAGAACGATTCGCAGTTAATCCTGGCCTGTTAGAAACATCAGAAGGCTGT
AGACAAATACTGGGACAGCTACAACCATCCCTTCAGACAGGATCAGAAGAACTTAGATCATTATATAATA
CAGTAGCAACCCTCTATTGTGTGCATCAAAGGATAGAGATAAAAGACACCAAGGAAGCTTTAGACAAGAT
AGAGGAAGAGCAAAACAAAAGTAAGACCACCGCACAGCAAGCGGCCGCTGATCTTCAGACCTGGAGGAGG
AGATATGAGGGACAATTGGAGAAGTGAATTATATAAATATAAAGTAGTAAAAATTGAACCATTAGGAGTA
GCACCCACCAAGGCAAAGAGAAGAGTGGTGCAGAGAGAAAAAAGAGCAGTGGGAATAGGAGCTTTGTTCC
TTGGGTTCTTGGGAGCAGCAGGAAGCACTATGGGCGCAGCGTCAATGACGCTGACGGTACAGGCCAGACA
ATTATTGTCTGGTATAGTGCAGCAGCAGAACAATTTGCTGAGGGCTATTGAGGCGCAACAGCATCTGTTG
CAACTCACAGTCTGGGGCATCAAGCAGCTCCAGGCAAGAATCCTGGCTGTGGAAAGATACCTAAAGGATC
AACAGCTCCTGGGGATTTGGGGTTGCTCTGGAAAACTCATTTGCACCACTGCTGTGCCTTGGAATGCTAG
TTGGAGTAATAAATCTCTGGAACAGATTTGGAATCACACGACCTGGATGGAGTGGGACAGAGAAATTAAC
AATTACACAAGCTTAATACACTCCTTAATTGAAGAATCGCAAAACCAGCAAGAAAAGAATGAACAAGAAT
TATTGGAATTAGATAAATGGGCAAGTTTGTGGAATTGGTTTAACATAACAAATTGGCTGTGGTATATAAA
ATTATTCATAATGATAGTAGGAGGCTTGGTAGGTTTAAGAATAGTTTTTGCTGTACTTTCTATAGTGAAT
AGAGTTAGGCAGGGATATTCACCATTATCGTTTCAGACCCACCTCCCAACCCCGAGGGGACCCAGAGAGG
GCCTATTTCCCATGATTCCTTCATATTTGCATATACGATACAAGGCTGTTAGAGAGATAATTAGAATTAA
TTTGACTGTAAACACAAAGATATTAGTACAAAATACGTGACGTAGAAAGTAATAATTTCTTGGGTAGTTT
GCAGTTTTAAAATTATGTTTTAAAATGGACTATCATATGCTTACCGTAACTTGAAAGTATTTCGATTTCT
TGGCTTTATATATCTTGTGGAAAGGACGAGGTACCGTAAGCAAACCTTAGAGGTTCGTTTTAGAGCTAGA
AATAGCAAGTTAAAATAAGGCTAGTCCGTTATCAACTTGAAAAAGTGGCACCGAGTCGGTGCTTTTTTGA
ATTCTAGATCTTGAGACAAATGGCAGTATTCATCCACAATTTTAAAAGAAAAGGGGGGATTGGGGGGTAC
AGTGCAGGGGAAAGAATAGTAGACATAATAGCAACAGACATACAAACTAAAGAATTACAAAAACAAATTA
CAAAAATTCAAAATTTTCGGGTTTATTACAGGGACAGCAGAGATCCACTTTGGCGCCGGCTCGAGGGGG
Features (pLannotate 1.2.2; 27 found; start..end, strand, type, name):
      7..507     +  promoter       hPGK promoter: human phosphoglycerate kinase 1 promoter
    529..1128    +  CDS            PuroR (fragment): puromycin N-acetyltransferase; pac from Streptomyces; confers resistance to puromycin
   1144..1732    +  misc_feature   WPRE: woodchuck hepatitis virus posttranscriptional regulatory element
   1783..1802    +  misc_feature   cPPT/CTS (fragment): central polypurine tract and central termination sequence of HIV-1
   1804..2037    +  LTR            3' LTR (ΔU3): self-inactivating 3' long terminal repeat (LTR) from HIV-1
   2115..2236    +  polyA_signal   SV40 poly(A) signal: SV40 polyadenylation signal
   2276..2411    +  rep_origin     SV40 ori: SV40 origin of replication
   2432..2450    -  promoter       T7 promoter: promoter for bacteriophage T7 RNA polymerase
   2458..2613    +  CDS            lacZα (fragment): LacZα fragment of β-galactosidase; lacZ fragment
   2618..3046    +  rep_origin     f1 ori (sequence partly withheld): f1 bacteriophage origin of replication; arrow indicates direction of (+) strand synthesis
   3099..3203    +  promoter       AmpR promoter: bla
   3204..4064    +  CDS            AmpR: β-lactamase; bla; confers resistance to ampicillin, carbenicillin, and related antibiotics
   4235..4823    +  rep_origin     ori: high-copy-number ColE1/pMB1/pBR322/pUC origin of replication
   5006..5098    +  CDS            lacI (fragment): lac repressor; lacI; The lac repressor binds to the lac operator to inhibit transcription in E. coli. This inhibition can be relieved by adding lactose or isopropyl-β-D-thiogalactopyranoside (IPTG).
   5111..5132    +  protein_bind   CAP binding site: CAP binding activates transcription in the presence of cAMP. E. coli catabolite activator protein
   5147..5177    +  promoter       lac promoter: promoter for the E. coli lac operon
   5185..5201    +  protein_bind   lac operator: The lac repressor binds to the lac operator to inhibit transcription in E. coli. This inhibition can be relieved by adding lactose or isopropyl-β-D-thiogalactopyranoside (IPTG). lac repressor encoded by lacI
   5246..5264    +  promoter       T3 promoter: promoter for bacteriophage T3 RNA polymerase
   5292..5518    +  promoter       RSV promoter: Rous sarcoma virus enhancer/promoter
   5519..5699    +  LTR            5' LTR (truncated): truncated 5' long terminal repeat (LTR) from HIV-1
   5746..5871    +  misc_feature   HIV-1 Ψ: packaging signal of human immunodeficiency virus type 1
   5855..6218    +  CDS            HIV-1 gag (fragment): gag protein from human immunodeficiency virus 1; gag
   6364..6597    +  misc_feature   RRE: The Rev response element (RRE) of HIV-1 allows for Rev-dependent mRNA export from the nucleus to the cytoplasm.
   6974..7000    +  CDS            Rev (fragment): human immunodeficiency virus 1 (HIV-1) Rev protein; rev; enhances nuclear export of unspliced and incompletely spliced viral mRNAs
   7004..7244    +  promoter       U6 promoter: RNA polymerase III promoter for human U6 snRNA
   7274..7349    +  misc_RNA       gRNA scaffold: guide RNA scaffold for the Streptococcus pyogenes CRISPR/Cas9 system
   7397..7514    +  misc_feature   cPPT/CTS: central polypurine tract and central termination sequence of HIV-1
