[The description below was written by a language model from this plasmid's Addgene catalogue record and pLannotate feature annotations shown in this document.]
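Description:
pLCKO_AAVS1_sgRNA_4 is a third-generation, self-inactivating lentiviral plasmid built on the pLCKO backbone that expresses a single Cas9 guide RNA directed against the human AAVS1 safe harbor locus. The 20-nt spacer was cloned between two BfuAI sites (both destroyed in the process), placing it directly downstream of the human U6 RNA polymerase III promoter and upstream of the Streptococcus pyogenes gRNA scaffold. The plasmid carries no Cas9, so the nuclease must be supplied separately, for example by a Cas9-expressing cell line. Downstream of the guide cassette and a cPPT/CTS element, an hPGK promoter drives puromycin N-acetyltransferase for selection of transduced mammalian cells, followed by a WPRE to enhance transcript stability and expression.

The viral framework consists of an RSV promoter fused to a truncated HIV-1 5' LTR, which allows Tat-independent production of the genomic RNA. This is followed by the Ψ packaging signal with a partial gag sequence, the RRE for Rev-dependent nuclear export, and a ΔU3 3' LTR that inactivates the integrated provirus. An SV40 poly(A) signal and SV40 origin lie outside the 3' LTR. In bacteria the plasmid is maintained through a high-copy ColE1/pUC-type origin with ampicillin resistance, and an f1 origin and lac-derived remnants are also present.

The sequenced record is 7,566 nt, shorter than the catalogue's stated backbone size of 9,436 bp; the record does not explain this difference. The record does not say how this guide was used in the associated genetic interaction screening work. AAVS1-targeting guides are commonly used as cutting controls that induce a double-strand break without disrupting a functionally important gene.
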