Addgene plasmid #155087: pLCKO_AAVS1_sgRNA_4
Purpose: lentiviral plasmid expressing Cas9 gRNA targeting AAVS1 safe harbor locus
Depositing lab: Jason Moffat. Depositing organization: University of Toronto. Publication: Systematic mapping of genetic interactions for de novo fatty acid synthesis identifies C12orf49 as a regulator of lipid metabolism. Aregger M, Lawson KA, Billmann M, Costanzo M, Tong AHY, Chan K, Rahman M, Brown KR, Ross C, Usaj M, Nedyalkova L, Sizova O, Habsid A, Pawling J, Lin ZY, Abdouni H, Wong CJ, Weiss A, Mero P, Dennis JW, Gingras AC, Myers CL, Andrews BJ, Boone C, Moffat J. Nat Metab. 2020 Jun;2(6):499-513. doi: 10.1038/s42255-020-0211-z. Epub 2020 Jun 1. PubMed 32694731.
Backbone
  Vector backbone: pLCKO (Addgene plasmid # 73311)
  Backbone size w/o insert (bp): 9436
  Vector type: Mammalian Expression, Lentiviral, CRISPR
  Selectable markers: Puromycin
Growth in bacteria
  Bacterial resistance: Ampicillin, 100 μg/mL
  Growth temperature: 30°C
  Growth strain: NEB Stable
  Copy number: High Copy
Gene/Insert
  Gene/Insert name: AAVS1_sgRNA_4
  gRNA/shRNA sequence: TAAGCAAACCTTAGAGGTTC
  Species: H. sapiens (human)
  Insert size (bp): 20
  Promoter: U6 promoter
  Cloning method: Restriction Enzyme; 5′ cloning site BfuAI (destroyed during cloning); 3′ cloning site BfuAI (destroyed during cloning)
  Sequencing primers: 5′ ACTATCATATGCTTACCGTAAC
Terms and licenses: Academic/Nonprofit Terms; Industry Terms: Not Available to Industry
How to cite: pLCKO_AAVS1_sgRNA_4 was a gift from Jason Moffat (Addgene plasmid # 155087 ; http://n2t.net/addgene:155087 ; RRID:Addgene_155087)
